>Addgene plasmid #18296 | T4 Lysozyme N40-[A] WT* | addgene partial sequence | sequence record 24084 | 3primeUP
CTANGAAAAAGCCCGCTCATTAGGCGGGCTCAGATCTGCTCATGTTTGACAGCTTATCATCGATAAGCTT
CGGCAATAAATTCTTGATATGTTTTCATATGTTTCCTTTAAATATTTTAATTAGTAATTGTCTATTCAAG
TAATTGTGAATATACTATCACAATTCCAAGAGAAAGTAAACAGCTTTATAGATTTTTATACGCGTCCCAA
GTGCCAGTTCTAAACGTTGTAATGACTCGTTTTGCGCGATTAGGTGTTTGATTATACCATCTACTTTTAG
CTAAGTTAACTGCTGCTTCATCCCAGCGTTTTTGTTGAAGCATACGTAAAGAGTTAGTAAATCCTGCCAC
ACCGGTTTCTCCCATTTGGAAAACCATATTAATCAATGCAGCGCGACGAACCGCATCAAGAGAATCATAA
ACCGGTTTTAATTTAGCATTTCTCAGAATTCCGCGAACAGCAGCATCAACATCCTGATTAAAGAGTTTTT
CAGCCTCATCTTTTGTAATTACACCATTAGTATTACGCCCAATAGCTTTATCTAATTCAGATTTAGCAGC
TGCATTAAGTGATGGACTTTTTGTAAGCAAATGACCGATGCCAATAGTGTAATAGCCTTCTGTGTCTTTA
TAGATTTTAAGTCTAAGACCTTCATCTATACGTAACATTTCAAATATATTCATAATACCTCCTAAGCATC
GATGGATCCTGTTTCCTGTGTGAAATTGTTATCCGCTCACAATTCCACACATTATACGAGCCGATGATTA
ATTGTCAACAGGGGGATGGGGAGTAAGCTGATCCTGTTTCCTGTGTGAAATTGTTATCCGCTCACAATTC
CACACATTATACGAGCCGATGATTAATTGTCAACAGGGGGATGGGGAGTAAGCTCATCGATGGATCGANC
CGGGTTTCCCGGGGNGAAANTGGTTATCCGCTCCCAATTCCCCNCATTNTACGAGCCNGGAAGCNTAAAG
NGNAAAGCCNGGGGGGCCNAANGAGNGAGCTAACTTACATTAATNGCGTTGCGCTCNCTGCCCNCTTTCN
GTCGGGAAACCNGNCGNGCCGGNNNCCATCNAANGGGGNAAANCCTTTNNNGGA
