[The description below was written by a language model from this plasmid's Addgene catalogue record.]
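Description:
T4 Lysozyme N40-[A] WT* is a bacterial expression plasmid built on the pHS1403 backbone (about 5 kb without insert) that carries a variant of the bacteriophage T4 lysozyme gene (gene e). It is maintained in E. coli as a high-copy plasmid under ampicillin selection. The record does not name the origin of replication or the promoter driving expression, and no feature table is available to confirm these elements or the presence of any tags.

The insert is roughly 600 bp and was cloned by restriction digestion between BamHI and HindIII sites, both of which remain intact. According to the depositor, the BamHI site lies 27 bp upstream of the start codon and the HindIII site 115 bp downstream of the stop codon, so the fragment includes short flanking untranslated sequence and can be excised or moved as a cassette.

The mutation is recorded as "N40-[A] WT*". The record does not spell this notation out. In the T4 lysozyme literature, WT* conventionally denotes the cysteine-free pseudo-wild-type background, and the bracketed form suggests an alanine inserted after Asn40, though this reading should be checked against the sequence.

No purpose is stated. A construct of this type is consistent with producing recombinant mutant lysozyme in bacteria for studies of protein structure, folding and stability, in which T4 lysozyme is a widely used model for how substitutions and insertions are tolerated. The plasmid is distributed to academic and nonprofit users only.
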