Addgene plasmid #18296: T4 Lysozyme N40-[A] WT*
Depositing lab: Brian Matthews. Depositing organization: University of Oregon.
Backbone
  Vector backbone: pHS1403
  Backbone size w/o insert (bp): 5000
  Vector type: Bacterial Expression
Growth in bacteria
  Bacterial resistance: Ampicillin, 100 μg/mL
  Growth temperature: 37°C
  Growth strain: DH5alpha
  Copy number: High Copy
Gene/Insert
  Gene/Insert name: T4 Lysozyme
  Species: Bacteriophage T4
  Insert size (bp): 600
  Mutation: N40-[A] WT*
  GenBank ID: NP_049736
  Entrez Gene: e (a.k.a. T4p123)
  Cloning method: Restriction Enzyme; 5′ cloning site BamHI (not destroyed); 3′ cloning site HindIII (not destroyed)
  Sequencing primers: 5′ na; 3′ GGCGTATCACGAGGCCC
Terms and licenses: Academic/Nonprofit Terms; Industry Terms: Not Available to Industry
Depositor comments: The BamHI site is 27 bp from the ATG and the HindIII site is 115 bp from the stop.
How to cite: T4 Lysozyme N40-[A] WT* was a gift from Brian Matthews (Addgene plasmid # 18296 ; http://n2t.net/addgene:18296 ; RRID:Addgene_18296)
